Addgene plasmid #53946: PWP2_pCSdest
Depositing lab: Roger Reeves. Depositing organization: Johns Hopkins University and School of Medicine. Publication: Survey of Human Chromosome 21 Gene Expression Effects on Early Development in Danio rerio. Edie S, Zaghloul NA, Leitch CC, Klinedinst DK, Lebron J, Thole JF, McCallion AS, Katsanis N, Reeves RH. G3 (Bethesda). 2018 Jul 2;8(7):2215-2223. doi: 10.1534/g3.118.200144. PubMed 29760202.
Backbone
  Vector backbone: pCSDest
  Backbone manufacturer: Lawson Lab (Addgene Plasmid 22423)
  Backbone size w/o insert (bp): 4095
  Vector type: Mammalian Expression
Growth in bacteria
  Bacterial resistance: Ampicillin, 100 μg/mL
  Growth temperature: 37°C
  Growth strain: Top10
  Copy number: High Copy
Gene/Insert
  Gene/Insert name: PWP2
  Species: H. sapiens (human)
  Insert size (bp): 2760
  Entrez Gene: PWP2 (a.k.a. PWP2H, EHOC-17)
  Promoter: SP6 and CMV
  Cloning method: Gateway Cloning
  Sequencing primers: 5′ CMV-F; 3′ EBV-Rev
Terms and licenses: Academic/Nonprofit Terms; Industry Terms
Depositor comments: BC013309
How to cite: PWP2_pCSdest was a gift from Roger Reeves (Addgene plasmid # 53946 ; http://n2t.net/addgene:53946 ; RRID:Addgene_53946)
