[The description below was written by a language model from this plasmid's Addgene catalogue record.]
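Description:
PWP2_pCSdest is an expression plasmid carrying the human PWP2 coding sequence (also known as PWP2H or EHOC-17), an insert of about 2.8 kb placed by Gateway recombination into the pCSDest destination vector, a backbone of roughly 4.1 kb. The record classifies it as a mammalian expression vector. It is maintained in E. coli as a high-copy plasmid under ampicillin selection. The origin of replication and other backbone elements are not itemised, since no feature table accompanies the entry. A depositor comment points to a cDNA reference clone accession as the apparent source of the insert. No epitope tags, fusions or reporters are listed.

Two promoters, CMV and SP6, are recorded upstream of the insert, giving the construct two modes of use. The CMV promoter drives strong constitutive transcription by RNA polymerase II after the DNA is introduced into vertebrate cells. The SP6 bacteriophage promoter allows the same open reading frame to be transcribed in vitro into synthetic mRNA, which is typically produced for microinjection into embryos.

The associated publication is a survey of how human chromosome 21 genes affect early zebrafish development. This suggests the plasmid is one member of a clone set built to overexpress individual chromosome 21 genes and score the resulting developmental phenotypes. More generally, it can serve as a source of human PWP2 for overexpression in cultured cells or for mRNA synthesis.
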