>Addgene plasmid #53946 | PWP2_pCSdest | addgene partial sequence | sequence record 95942 | CMV-F 5'-CGCAAATGGGCGGTAGGCGTG-3'
GCATGCTCGTTTAGGGAACCGCCATTCTGCCTGGGGACGTCGGAGCAAGCTTGATTTAGGTGACACTATA
GAATACAAGCTACTTGTTCTTTTTGCAGGATCCCATCGATTCGAATTCAAGGATCACAAGTTTGTACAAA
AAAGCAGGCACCATGAAGTTCGCTTACCGGTTTTCAAATTTGCTGGGTACGGTGTACCGGCGTGGGAACC
TAAATTTTACCTGCAATGGAAATTCAGTTATCAGTCCCGTGGGCAATAGAGTCACTGTATTTGACCTTAA
AAACAACAAATCTGACACGCTGCCCCTGGCCACTCGGTACAACGTCAAGTGCGTGGGGCTGTCCCCGGAT
GGCCGCCTCGCTATCATCGTCGATGAAGGGGGCGATGCGCTGCTGGTCAGCCTGGTCTGCAGGTCTGTGC
TGCACCACTTCCACTTCAAGGGCTCTGTGCACAGTGTGTCCTTCTCCCCTGATGGCAGGAAGTTTGTTGT
CACAAAGGGTAACATTGCCCAGATGTATCATGCCCCTGGGAAGAAGCGGGAGTTCAACGCCTTCGTTCTG
GACAAGACCTATTTTGGGCCCTACGATGAGACCACCTGCATCGACTGGACGGATGACTCCAGGTGCTTTG
TGGTTGGGAGCAAAGACATGTCCACCTGGGTGTTCGGAGCCGAGCGCTGGGACAACCTCATCTACTATGC
ACTGGGGGGACATAAGGATGCCATCGTGGCCTGCTTCTTTGAATCCAACAGCCTGGACCTGTACTCACTC
AGCCAGGACGGAGTGCTGTGCATGTGGCAGTGTGACACG
